>Addgene plasmid #43985 | pCoofy35 | addgene full sequence | sequence record 472103 | Addgene Long Read Sequencing Result
TGGCGAATGGG
[124 nt withheld, positions 12-135]
C
[91 nt withheld, positions 137-227]
A
[49 nt withheld, positions 229-277]
CCTTTGACGTTGGAGTCCACGTTCTTT
[37 nt withheld, positions 305-341]
ACCCTATCTCGGTCTATTCTTTTGATTTATAAGGGATTTTGCCGATTTCGGCCTATTGGTTAAAAAATGA
GCTGATTTAACAAAAATTTAACGCGAATTTTAACAAAATATTAACGCTTACAATTTAGGTGGCACTTTTC
GGGGAAATGTGCGCGGAACCCCTATTTGTTTATTTTTCTAAATACATTCAAATATGTATCCGCTCATGAA
TTAATTCTTAGAAAAACTCATCGAGCATCAAATGAAACTGCAATTTATTCATATCAGGATTATCAATACC
ATATTTTTGAAAAAGCCGTTTCTGTAATGAAGGAGAAAACTCACCGAGGCAGTTCCATAGGATGGCAAGA
TCCTGGTATCGGTCTGCGATTCCGACTCGTCCAACATCAATACAACCTATTAATTTCCCCTCGTCAAAAA
TAAGGTTATCAAGTGAGAAATCACCATGAGTGACGACTGAATCCGGTGAGAATGGCAAAAGTTTATGCAT
TTCTTTCCAGACTTGTTCAACAGGCCAGCCATTACGCTCGTCATCAAAATCACTCGCATCAACCAAACCG
TTATTCATTCGTGATTGCGCCTGAGCGAGACGAAATACGCGATCGCTGTTAAAAGGACAATTACAAACAG
GAATCGAATGCAACCGGCGCAGGAACACTGCCAGCGCATCAACAATATTTTCACCTGAATCAGGATATTC
TTCTAATACCTGGAATGCTGTTTTCCCGGGGATCGCAGTGGTGAGTAACCATGCATCATCAGGAGTACGG
ATAAAATGCTTGATGGTCGGAAGAGGCATAAATTCCGTCAGCCAGTTTAGTCTGACCATCTCATCTGTAA
CATCATTGGCAACGCTACCTTTGCCATGTTTCAGAAACAACTCTGGCGCATCGGGCTTCCCATACAATCG
ATAGATTGTCGCACCTGATTGCCCGACATTATCGCGAGCCCATTTATACCCATATAAATCAGCATCCATG
TTGGAATTTAATCGCGGCCTAGAGCAAGACGTTTCCCGTTGAATATGGCTCATAACACCCCTTGTATTAC
TGTTTATGTAAGCAGACAGTTTTATTGTTCATGACCAAAATCCCTTAACGTGAGTTTTCGTTCCACTGAG
CGTCAGACCCCGTAGAAAAGATCAAAGGATCTTCTTGAGATCCTTTTTTTCTGCGCGTAATCTGCTGCTT
GCAAACAAAAAAACCACCGCTACCAGCGGTGGTTTGTTTGCCGGATCAAGAGCTACCAACTCTTTTTCCG
AAGGTAACTGGCTTCAGCAGAGCGCAGATACCAAATACTGTCCTTCTAGTGTAGCCGTAGTTAGGCCACC
ACTTCAAGAACTCTGTAGCACCGCCTACATACCTCGCTCTGCTAATCCTGTTACCAGTGGCTGCTGCCAG
TGGCGATAAGTCGTGTCTTACCGGGTTGGACTCAAGACGATAGTTACCGGATAAGGCGCAGCGGTCGGGC
TGAACGGGGGGTTCGTGCACACAGCCCAGCTTGGAGCGAACGACCTACACCGAACTGAGATACCTACAGC
GTGAGCTATGAGAAAGCGCCACGCTTCCCGAAGGGAGAAAGGCGGACAGGTATCCGGTAAGCGGCAGGGT
CGGAACAGGAGAGCGCACGAGGGAGCTTCCAGGGGGAAACGCCTGGTATCTTTATAGTCCTGTCGGGTTT
CGCCACCTCTGACTTGAGCGTCGATTTTTGTGATGCTCGTCAGGGGGGCGGAGCCTATGGAAAAACGCCA
GCAACGCGGCCTTTTTACGGTTCCTGGCCTTTTGCTGGCCTTTTGCTCACATGTTCTTTCCTGCGTTATC
CCCTGATTCTGTGGATAACCGTATTACCGCCTTTGAGTGAGCTGATACCGCTCGCCGCAGCCGAACGACC
GAGCGCAGCGAGTCAGTGAGCGAGGAAGCGGAAGAGCGCCTGATGCGGTATTTTCTCCTTACGCATCTGT
GCGGTATTTCACACCGCAATGGTGCACTCTCAGTACAATCTGCTCTGATGCCGCATAGTTAAGCCAGTAT
ACACTCCGCTATCGCTACGTGACTGGGTCATGGCTGCGCCCCGACACCCGCCAACACCCGCTGACGCGCC
CTGACGGGCTTGTCTGCTCCCGGCATCCGCTTACAGACAAGCTGTGACCGTCTCCGGGAGCTGCATGTGT
CAGAGGTTTTCACCGTCATCACCGAAACGCGCGAGGCAGCTGCGGTAAAGCTCATCAGCGTGGTCGTGAA
GCGATTCACAGATGTCTGCCTGTTCATCCGCGTCCAGCTCGTTGAGTTTCTCCAGAAGCGTTAATGTCTG
GCTTCTGATAAAGCGGGCCATGTTAAGGGCGGTTTTTTCCTGTTTGGTCACTGATGCCTCCGTGTAAGGG
GGATTTCTGTTCATGGGGGTAATGATACCGATGAAACGAGAGAGGATGCTCACGATACGGGTTACTGATG
ATGAACATGCCCGGTTACTGGAACGTTGTGAGGGTAAACAACTGGCGGTATGGATGCGGCGGGACCAGAG
AAAAATCACTCAGGGTCAATGCCAGCGCTTCGTTAATACAGATGTAGGTGTTCCACAGGGTAGCCAGCAG
CATCCTGCGATGCAGATCCGGAACATAATGGTGCAGGGCGCTGACTTCCGCGTTTCCAGACTTTACGAAA
CACGGAAACCGAAGACCATTCATGTTGTTGCTCAGGTCGCAGACGTTTTGCAGCAGCAGTCGCTTCACGT
TCGCTCGCGTATCGGTGATTCATTCTGCTAACCAGTAAGGCAACCCCGCCAGCCTAGCCGGGTCCTCAAC
GACAGGAGCACGATCATGCGCACCCGTGGGGTCGCCATGCCGGCGATAATGGCCTGCTTCTCGCCGAAAC
GTTTGGTGGCGGGACCAGTGACGAAGGCTTGAGCGAGGGCGTGCAAGATTCCGAATACCGCAAGCGACAG
GCCGATCATCGTCGCGCTCCAGCGAAAGCGGTCCTCGCCGAAAATGACCCAGAGCGCTGCCGGCACCTGT
CCTACGAGTTGCATGATAAAGAAGACAGTCATAAGTGCGGCGACGATAGTCATGCCCCGCGCCCACCGGA
AGGAGCTGACTGGGTTGAAGGCTCTCAAGGGCATCGGTCGAGATCCCGGTGCCTAATGAGTGAGCTAACT
TACATTAATTGCGTTGCGCTCACTGCCCGCTTTCCAGTCGGGAAACCTGTCGTGCCAGCTGCATTAATGA
ATCGGCCAACGCGCGGGGAGAGGCGGTTTGCGTATTGGGCGCCAGGGTGGTTTTTCTTTTCACCAGTGAG
ACGGGCAACAGCTGATTGCCCTTCACCGCCTGGCCCTGAGAGAGTTGCAGCAAGCGGTCCACGCTGGTTT
GCCCCAGCAGGCGAAAATCCTGTTTGATGGTGGTTAACGGCGGGATATAACATGAGCTGTCTTCGGTATC
GTCGTATCCCACTACCGAGATATCCGCACCAACGCGCAGCCCGGACTCGGTAATGGCGCGCATTGCGCCC
AGCGCCATCTGATCGTTGGCAACCAGCATCGCAGTGGGAACGATGCCCTCATTCAGCATTTGCATGGTTT
GTTGAAAACCGGACATGGCACTCCAGTCGCCTTCCCGTTCCGCTATCGGCTGAATTTGATTGCGAGTGAG
ATATTTATGCCAGCCAGCCAGACGCAGACGCGCCGAGACAGAACTTAATGGGCCCGCTAACAGCGCGATT
TGCTGGTGACCCAATGCGACCAGATGCTCCACGCCCAGTCGCGTACCGTCTTCATGGGAGAAAATAATAC
TGTTGATGGGTGTCTGGTCAGAGACATCAAGAAATAACGCCGGAACATTAGTGCAGGCAGCTTCCACAGC
AATGGCATCCTGGTCATCCAGCGGATAGTTAATGATCAGCCCACTGACGCGTTGCGCGAGAAGATTGTGC
ACCGCCGCTTTACAGGCTTCGACGCCGCTTCGTTCTACCATCGACACCACCACGCTGGCACCCAGTTGAT
CGGCGCGAGATTTAATCGCCGCGACAATTTGCGACGGCGCGTGCAGGGCCAGACTGGAGGTGGCAACGCC
AATCAGCAACGACTGTTTGCCCGCCAGTTGTTGTGCCACGCGGTTGGGAATGTAATTCAGCTCCGCCATC
GCCGCTTCCACTTTTTCCCGCGTTTTCGCAGAAACGTGGCTGGCCTGGTTCACCACGCGGGAAACGGTCT
GATAAGAGACACCGGCATACTCTGCGACATCGTATAACGTTACTGGTTTCACATTCACCACCCTGAATTG
ACTCTCTTCCGGGCGCTATCATGCCATACCGCGAAAGGTTTTGCGCCATTCGATGGTGTCCGGGATCTCG
ACGCTCTCCCTTATGCGACTCCTGCATTAGGAAGCAGCCCAGTAGTAGGTTGAGGCCGTTGAGCACCGCC
GCCGCAAGGAATGGTGCATGCAAGGAGATGGCGCCCAACAGTCCCCCGGCCACGGGGCCTGCCACCATAC
CCACGCCGAAACAAGCGCTCATGAGCCCGAAGTGGCGAGCCCGATCTTCCCCATCGGTGATGTCGGCGAT
ATAGGCGCCAGCAACCGCACCTGTGGCGCCGGTGATGCCGGCCACGATGCGTCCGGCGTAGAGGATCGAG
ATCTCGATCCCGCGAAATTAATACGACTCACTATAGGGGAATTGTGAGCGGATAACAATTCCCCTCTAGA
AATAATTTTGTTTAACTTTAAGAAGGAGATATACCATGAAACCCATGAAAATCGAAGAAGGTAAACTGGT
AATCTGGATTAACGGCGATAAAGGCTATAACGGTCTCGCTGAAGTCGGTAAGAAATTCGAGAAAGATACC
GGAATTAAAGTCACCGTTGAGCATCCGGATAAACTGGAAGAGAAATTCCCACAGGTTGCGGCAACTGGCG
ATGGCCCTGACATTATCTTCTGGGCACACGACCGCTTTGGTGGCTACGCTCAATCTGGCCTGTTGGCTGA
AATCACCCCGGACAAAGCGTTCCAGGACAAGCTGTATCCGTTTACCTGGGATGCCGTACGTTACAACGGC
AAGCTGATTGCTTACCCGATCGCTGTTGAAGCGTTATCGCTGATTTATAACAAAGATCTGCTGCCGAACC
CGCCAAAAACCTGGGAAGAGATCCCGGCGCTGGATAAAGAACTGAAAGCGAAAGGTAAGAGCGCGCTGAT
GTTCAACCTGCAAGAACCGTACTTCACCTGGCCGCTGATTGCTGCTGACGGGGGTTATGCGTTCAAGTAT
GAAAACGGCAAGTACGACATTAAAGACGTGGGCGTGGATAACGCTGGCGCGAAAGCGGGTCTGACCTTCC
TGGTTGACCTGATTAAAAACAAACACATGAATGCAGACACCGATTACTCCATCGCAGAAGCTGCCTTTAA
TAAAGGCGAAACAGCGATGACCATCAACGGCCCGTGGGCATGGTCCAACATCGACACCAGCAAAGTGAAT
TATGGTGTAACGGTACTGCCGACCTTCAAGGGTCAACCATCCAAACCGTTCGTTGGCGTGCTGAGCGCAG
GTATTAACGCCGCCAGTCCGAACAAAGAGCTGGCAAAAGAGTTCCTCGAAAACTATCTGCTGACTGATGA
AGGTCTGGAAGCGGTTAATAAAGACAAACCGCTGGGTGCCGTAGCGCTGAAGTCTTACGAGGAAGAGTTG
GCGAAAGATCCACGTATTGCCGCCACTATGGAAAACGCCCAGAAAGGTGAAATCATGCCGAACATCCCGC
AGATGTCCGCTTTCTGGTATGCCGTGCGTACTGCGGTGATCAACGCCGCCAGCGGTCGTCAGACTGTCGA
TGAAGCCCTGAAAGACGCGCAGACTCCGGGTAGCCTGGAAGTTCTGTTCCAGGGGCCCATGGACTAATGA
GGTACCGGATCCGAATTCGAGCTCCGTCGACAAGCTTGATATCGAATTCCTGCAGCCCAAACTGCAGTTG
ACAACATAAAAACTTTGTGTTATACTTGTAACGTAAGGAGGTAATGATTCAGTTTAAGGTTTACACCTAT
AAAAGAGAGAGCCGTTATCGTCTGTTTGTGGATGTACAGAGTGATATTATTGACACGCCCGGGCGACGGA
TGGTGATCCCCCTGGCCAGTGCACGTCTGCTGTCAGATAAAGTCTCCCGTGAACTTTACCCGGTGGTGCA
TATCGGGGATGAAAGCTGGCGCATGATGACCACCGATATGGCCAGTGTGCCGGTCTCCGTTATCGGGGAA
GAAGTGGCTGATCTCAGCCACCGCGAAAATGACATCAAAAACGCCATTAACCTGATGTTCTGGGGAATAT
AAGCTTGCGGCCGCACTCGAGCACCACCACCACCACCACTGAGATCCGGCTGCTAACAAAGCCCGAAAGG
AAGCTGAGTTGGCTGCTGCCACCGCTGAGCAATAACTAGCATAACCCCTTGGGGCCTCTAAACGGGTCTT
GAGGGGTTTTTTGCTGAAAGGAGGAACTATATCCGGAT
Features (pLannotate 1.2.2; 21 found; start..end, strand, type, name):
     12..440     +  rep_origin     f1 ori (sequence partly withheld): f1 bacteriophage origin of replication; arrow indicates direction of (+) strand synthesis
    493..550     +  promoter       AmpR promoter (fragment): bla
    559..1374    -  CDS            KanR: aminoglycoside phosphotransferase; aph(3')-Ia; confers resistance to kanamycin in bacteria or G418 (Geneticin®) in eukaryotes
   1496..2084    +  rep_origin     ori: high-copy-number ColE1/pMB1/pBR322/pUC origin of replication
   2270..2409    -  misc_feature   bom: basis of mobility region from pBR322
   2511..2702    -  CDS            rop: Rop protein, which maintains plasmids at low copy number; rop
   2719..3099    +  CDS            YPB1_ECOLX: Protein predicted: Swiss-Prot protein existence level 4. From Escherichia coli.
   3174..3462    -  CDS            TcR (fragment): tetracycline efflux protein; tet; confers resistance to tetracycline
   3477..3498    -  protein_bind   CAP binding site: CAP binding activates transcription in the presence of cAMP. E. coli catabolite activator protein
   3511..4593    -  CDS            lacI: lac repressor; lacI; The lac repressor binds to the lac operator to inhibit transcription in E. coli. This inhibition can be relieved by adding lactose or isopropyl-β-D-thiogalactopyranoside (IPTG).
   4594..4671    -  promoter       lacI promoter: lacI
   4679..4958    -  CDS            TcR (fragment): tetracycline efflux protein; tet; confers resistance to tetracycline
   4980..4998    +  promoter       T7 promoter: promoter for bacteriophage T7 RNA polymerase
   4999..5023    +  protein_bind   lac operator: The lac repressor binds to the lac operator to inhibit transcription in E. coli. This inhibition can be relieved by adding lactose or isopropyl-β-D-thiogalactopyranoside (IPTG). lac repressor encoded by lacI
   5038..5060    +  RBS            RBS: efficient ribosome binding site from bacteriophage T7 gene 10 (Olins and Rangwala, 1989)
   5076..6176    +  CDS            MBP: maltose binding protein from E. coli; malE (mutated); This version of the gene does not encode a signal sequence, so MBP will remain in the cytosol.
   6248..6279    -  misc_feature   MCS (fragment): pBluescript multiple cloning site
   6341..6643    +  CDS            ccdB: CcdB, a bacterial toxin that poisons DNA gyrase; ccdB; Plasmids containing the ccdB gene cannot be propagated in standard E. coli strains.
   6663..6680    +  CDS            9xHis (fragment): 9xHis affinity tag
   6690..6739    +  CDS            SET1 (fragment): solubility-enhancement tag derived from T7 phage gene 10B
   6747..6794    +  terminator     T7 terminator: transcription terminator for bacteriophage T7 RNA polymerase
