>Addgene plasmid #43985 | pCoofy35 | analyzer sequence | sequence record 59487
TGGCGAATGGG
[124 nt withheld, positions 12-135]
C
[91 nt withheld, positions 137-227]
A
[49 nt withheld, positions 229-277]
CCTTTGACGTTGGAGTCCACGTTCTTT
[37 nt withheld, positions 305-341]
ACCCTATCTCGGTCTATTCTTTTGATTTATAAGGGATTTTGCCGATTTCGGCCTATTGGTTAAAAAATGA
GCTGATTTAACAAAAATTTAACGCGAATTTTAACAAAATATTAACGTTTACAATTTCAGGTGGCACTTTT
CGGGGAAATGTGCGCGGAACCCCTATTTGTTTATTTTTCTAAATACATTCAAATATGTATCCGCTCATGA
ATTAATTCTTAGAAAAACTCATCGAGCATCAAATGAAACTGCAATTTATTCATATCAGGATTATCAATAC
CATATTTTTGAAAAAGCCGTTTCTGTAATGAAGGAGAAAACTCACCGAGGCAGTTCCATAGGATGGCAAG
ATCCTGGTATCGGTCTGCGATTCCGACTCGTCCAACATCAATACAACCTATTAATTTCCCCTCGTCAAAA
ATAAGGTTATCAAGTGAGAAATCACCATGAGTGACGACTGAATCCGGTGAGAATGGCAAAAGTTTATGCA
TTTCTTTCCAGACTTGTTCAACAGGCCAGCCATTACGCTCGTCATCAAAATCACTCGCATCAACCAAACC
GTTATTCATTCGTGATTGCGCCTGAGCGAGACGAAATACGCGATCGCTGTTAAAAGGACAATTACAAACA
GGAATCGAATGCAACCGGCGCAGGAACACTGCCAGCGCATCAACAATATTTTCACCTGAATCAGGATATT
CTTCTAATACCTGGAATGCTGTTTTCCCGGGGATCGCAGTGGTGAGTAACCATGCATCATCAGGAGTACG
GATAAAATGCTTGATGGTCGGAAGAGGCATAAATTCCGTCAGCCAGTTTAGTCTGACCATCTCATCTGTA
ACATCATTGGCAACGCTACCTTTGCCATGTTTCAGAAACAACTCTGGCGCATCGGGCTTCCCATACAATC
GATAGATTGTCGCACCTGATTGCCCGACATTATCGCGAGCCCATTTATACCCATATAAATCAGCATCCAT
GTTGGAATTTAATCGCGGCCTAGAGCAAGACGTTTCCCGTTGAATATGGCTCATAACACCCCTTGTATTA
CTGTTTATGTAAGCAGACAGTTTTATTGTTCATGACCAAAATCCCTTAACGTGAGTTTTCGTTCCACTGA
GCGTCAGACCCCGTAGAAAAGATCAAAGGATCTTCTTGAGATCCTTTTTTTCTGCGCGTAATCTGCTGCT
TGCAAACAAAAAAACCACCGCTACCAGCGGTGGTTTGTTTGCCGGATCAAGAGCTACCAACTCTTTTTCC
GAAGGTAACTGGCTTCAGCAGAGCGCAGATACCAAATACTGTCCTTCTAGTGTAGCCGTAGTTAGGCCAC
CACTTCAAGAACTCTGTAGCACCGCCTACATACCTCGCTCTGCTAATCCTGTTACCAGTGGCTGCTGCCA
GTGGCGATAAGTCGTGTCTTACCGGGTTGGACTCAAGACGATAGTTACCGGATAAGGCGCAGCGGTCGGG
CTGAACGGGGGGTTCGTGCACACAGCCCAGCTTGGAGCGAACGACCTACACCGAACTGAGATACCTACAG
CGTGAGCTATGAGAAAGCGCCACGCTTCCCGAAGGGAGAAAGGCGGACAGGTATCCGGTAAGCGGCAGGG
TCGGAACAGGAGAGCGCACGAGGGAGCTTCCAGGGGGAAACGCCTGGTATCTTTATAGTCCTGTCGGGTT
TCGCCACCTCTGACTTGAGCGTCGATTTTTGTGATGCTCGTCAGGGGGGCGGAGCCTATGGAAAAACGCC
AGCAACGCGGCCTTTTTACGGTTCCTGGCCTTTTGCTGGCCTTTTGCTCACATGTTCTTTCCTGCGTTAT
CCCCTGATTCTGTGGATAACCGTATTACCGCCTTTGAGTGAGCTGATACCGCTCGCCGCAGCCGAACGAC
CGAGCGCAGCGAGTCAGTGAGCGAGGAAGCGGAAGAGCGCCTGATGCGGTATTTTCTCCTTACGCATCTG
TGCGGTATTTCACACCGCATATATGGTGCACTCTCAGTACAATCTGCTCTGATGCCGCATAGTTAAGCCA
GTATACACTCCGCTATCGCTACGTGACTGGGTCATGGCTGCGCCCCGACACCCGCCAACACCCGCTGACG
CGCCCTGACGGGCTTGTCTGCTCCCGGCATCCGCTTACAGACAAGCTGTGACCGTCTCCGGGAGCTGCAT
GTGTCAGAGGTTTTCACCGTCATCACCGAAACGCGCGAGGCAGCTGCGGTAAAGCTCATCAGCGTGGTCG
TGAAGCGATTCACAGATGTCTGCCTGTTCATCCGCGTCCAGCTCGTTGAGTTTCTCCAGAAGCGTTAATG
TCTGGCTTCTGATAAAGCGGGCCATGTTAAGGGCGGTTTTTTCCTGTTTGGTCACTGATGCCTCCGTGTA
AGGGGGATTTCTGTTCATGGGGGTAATGATACCGATGAAACGAGAGAGGATGCTCACGATACGGGTTACT
GATGATGAACATGCCCGGTTACTGGAACGTTGTGAGGGTAAACAACTGGCGGTATGGATGCGGCGGGACC
AGAGAAAAATCACTCAGGGTCAATGCCAGCGCTTCGTTAATACAGATGTAGGTGTTCCACAGGGTAGCCA
GCAGCATCCTGCGATGCAGATCCGGAACATAATGGTGCAGGGCGCTGACTTCCGCGTTTCCAGACTTTAC
GAAACACGGAAACCGAAGACCATTCATGTTGTTGCTCAGGTCGCAGACGTTTTGCAGCAGCAGTCGCTTC
ACGTTCGCTCGCGTATCGGTGATTCATTCTGCTAACCAGTAAGGCAACCCCGCCAGCCTAGCCGGGTCCT
CAACGACAGGAGCACGATCATGCGCACCCGTGGGGCCGCCATGCCGGCGATAATGGCCTGCTTCTCGCCG
AAACGTTTGGTGGCGGGACCAGTGACGAAGGCTTGAGCGAGGGCGTGCAAGATTCCGAATACCGCAAGCG
ACAGGCCGATCATCGTCGCGCTCCAGCGAAAGCGGTCCTCGCCGAAAATGACCCAGAGCGCTGCCGGCAC
CTGTCCTACGAGTTGCATGATAAAGAAGACAGTCATAAGTGCGGCGACGATAGTCATGCCCCGCGCCCAC
CGGAAGGAGCTGACTGGGTTGAAGGCTCTCAAGGGCATCGGTCGAGATCCCGGTGCCTAATGAGTGAGCT
AACTTACATTAATTGCGTTGCGCTCACTGCCCGCTTTCCAGTCGGGAAACCTGTCGTGCCAGCTGCATTA
ATGAATCGGCCAACGCGCGGGGAGAGGCGGTTTGCGTATTGGGCGCCAGGGTGGTTTTTCTTTTCACCAG
TGAGACGGGCAACAGCTGATTGCCCTTCACCGCCTGGCCCTGAGAGAGTTGCAGCAAGCGGTCCACGCTG
GTTTGCCCCAGCAGGCGAAAATCCTGTTTGATGGTGGTTAACGGCGGGATATAACATGAGCTGTCTTCGG
TATCGTCGTATCCCACTACCGAGATATCCGCACCAACGCGCAGCCCGGACTCGGTAATGGCGCGCATTGC
GCCCAGCGCCATCTGATCGTTGGCAACCAGCATCGCAGTGGGAACGATGCCCTCATTCAGCATTTGCATG
GTTTGTTGAAAACCGGACATGGCACTCCAGTCGCCTTCCCGTTCCGCTATCGGCTGAATTTGATTGCGAG
TGAGATATTTATGCCAGCCAGCCAGACGCAGACGCGCCGAGACAGAACTTAATGGGCCCGCTAACAGCGC
GATTTGCTGGTGACCCAATGCGACCAGATGCTCCACGCCCAGTCGCGTACCGTCTTCATGGGAGAAAATA
ATACTGTTGATGGGTGTCTGGTCAGAGACATCAAGAAATAACGCCGGAACATTAGTGCAGGCAGCTTCCA
CAGCAATGGCATCCTGGTCATCCAGCGGATAGTTAATGATCAGCCCACTGACGCGTTGCGCGAGAAGATT
GTGCACCGCCGCTTTACAGGCTTCGACGCCGCTTCGTTCTACCATCGACACCACCACGCTGGCACCCAGT
TGATCGGCGCGAGATTTAATCGCCGCGACAATTTGCGACGGCGCGTGCAGGGCCAGACTGGAGGTGGCAA
CGCCAATCAGCAACGACTGTTTGCCCGCCAGTTGTTGTGCCACGCGGTTGGGAATGTAATTCAGCTCCGC
CATCGCCGCTTCCACTTTTTCCCGCGTTTTCGCAGAAACGTGGCTGGCCTGGTTCACCACGCGGGAAACG
GTCTGATAAGAGACACCGGCATACTCTGCGACATCGTATAACGTTACTGGTTTCACATTCACCACCCTGA
ATTGACTCTCTTCCGGGCGCTATCATGCCATACCGCGAAAGGTTTTGCGCCATTCGATGGTGTCCGGGAT
CTCGACGCTCTCCCTTATGCGACTCCTGCATTAGGAAGCAGCCCAGTAGTAGGTTGAGGCCGTTGAGCAC
CGCCGCCGCAAGGAATGGTGCATGCAAGGAGATGGCGCCCAACAGTCCCCCGGCCACGGGGCCTGCCACC
ATACCCACGCCGAAACAAGCGCTCATGAGCCCGAAGTGGCGAGCCCGATCTTCCCCATCGGTGATGTCGG
CGATATAGGCGCCAGCAACCGCACCTGTGGCGCCGGTGATGCCGGCCACGATGCGTCCGGCGTAGAGGAT
CGAGATCTCGATCCCGCGAAATTAATACGACTCACTATAGGGGAATTGTGAGCGGATAACAATTCCCCTC
TAGAAATAATTTTGTTTAACTTTAAGAAGGAGATATACCATGAAACCCATGAAAATCGAAGAAGGTAAAC
TGGTAATCTGGATTAACGGCGATAAAGGCTATAACGGTCTCGCTGAAGTCGGTAAGAAATTCGAGAAAGA
TACCGGAATTAAAGTCACCGTTGAGCATCCGGATAAACTGGAAGAGAAATTCCCACAGGTTGCGGCAACT
GGCGATGGCCCTGACATTATCTTCTGGGCACACGACCGCTTTGGTGGCTACGCTCAATCTGGCCTGTTGG
CTGAAATCACCCCGGACAAAGCGTTCCAGGACAAGCTGTATCCGTTTACCTGGGATGCCGTACGTTACAA
CGGCAAGCTGATTGCTTACCCGATCGCTGTTGAAGCGTTATCGCTGATTTATAACAAAGATCTGCTGCCG
AACCCGCCAAAAACCTGGGAAGAGATCCCGGCGCTGGATAAAGAACTGAAAGCGAAAGGTAAGAGCGCGC
TGATGTTCAACCTGCAAGAACCGTACTTCACCTGGCCGCTGATTGCTGCTGACGGGGGTTATGCGTTCAA
GTATGAAAACGGCAAGTACGACATTAAAGACGTGGGCGTGGATAACGCTGGCGCGAAAGCGGGTCTGACC
TTCCTGGTTGACCTGATTAAAAACAAACACATGAATGCAGACACCGATTACTCCATCGCAGAAGCTGCCT
TTAATAAAGGCGAAACAGCGATGACCATCAACGGCCCGTGGGCATGGTCCAACATCGACACCAGCAAAGT
GAATTATGGTGTAACGGTACTGCCGACCTTCAAGGGTCAACCATCCAAACCGTTCGTTGGCGTGCTGAGC
GCAGGTATTAACGCCGCCAGTCCGAACAAAGAGCTGGCAAAAGAGTTCCTCGAAAACTATCTGCTGACTG
ATGAAGGTCTGGAAGCGGTTAATAAAGACAAACCGCTGGGTGCCGTAGCGCTGAAGTCTTACGAGGAAGA
GTTGGCGAAAGATCCACGTATTGCCGCCACTATGGAAAACGCCCAGAAAGGTGAAATCATGCCGAACATC
CCGCAGATGTCCGCTTTCTGGTATGCCGTGCGTACTGCGGTGATCAACGCCGCCAGCGGTCGTCAGACTG
TCGATGAAGCCCTGAAAGACGCGCAGACTCCGGGTAGCCTGGAAGTTCTGTTCCAGGGGCCCATGGACTA
ATGAGGTACCGGATCCGAATTCGAGCTCCGTCGACAAGCTTGATATCGAATTCCTGCAGCCCAAACTGCA
GTTGACAACATAAAAACTTTGTGTTATACTTGTAACGTAAGGAGGTAATGATTCAGTTTAAGGTTTACAC
CTATAAAAGAGAGAGCCGTTATCGTCTGTTTGTGGATGTACAGAGTGATATTATTGACACGCCCGGGCGA
CGGATGGTGATCCCCCTGGCCAGTGCACGTCTGCTGTCAGATAAAGTCTCCCGTGAACTTTACCCGGTGG
TGCATATCGGGGATGAAAGCTGGCGCATGATGACCACCGATATGGCCAGTGTGCCGGTCTCCGTTATCGG
GGAAGAAGTGGCTGATCTCAGCCACCGCGAAAATGACATCAAAAACGCCATTAACCTGATGTTCTGGGGA
ATATAAGCTTGCGGCCGCACTCGAGCACCACCACCACCACCACTGAGATCCGGCTGCTAACAAAGCCCGA
AAGGAAGCTGAGTTGGCTGCTGCCACCGCTGAGCAATAACTAGCATAACCCCTTGGGGCCTCTAAACGGG
TCTTGAGGGGTTTTTTGCTGAAAGGAGGAACTATATCCGGAT
Features (pLannotate 1.2.2; 21 found; start..end, strand, type, name):
     12..467     +  rep_origin     f1 ori (sequence partly withheld): f1 bacteriophage origin of replication; arrow indicates direction of (+) strand synthesis
    494..551     +  promoter       AmpR promoter (fragment): bla
    560..1375    -  CDS            KanR: aminoglycoside phosphotransferase; aph(3')-Ia; confers resistance to kanamycin in bacteria or G418 (Geneticin®) in eukaryotes
   1497..2085    +  rep_origin     ori: high-copy-number ColE1/pMB1/pBR322/pUC origin of replication
   2271..2413    -  misc_feature   bom: basis of mobility region from pBR322
   2515..2706    -  CDS            rop: Rop protein, which maintains plasmids at low copy number; rop
   2723..3103    +  CDS            YPB1_ECOLX: Protein predicted: Swiss-Prot protein existence level 4. From Escherichia coli.
   3175..3466    -  CDS            TcR (fragment): tetracycline efflux protein; tet; confers resistance to tetracycline
   3481..3502    -  protein_bind   CAP binding site: CAP binding activates transcription in the presence of cAMP. E. coli catabolite activator protein
   3515..4597    -  CDS            lacI: lac repressor; lacI; The lac repressor binds to the lac operator to inhibit transcription in E. coli. This inhibition can be relieved by adding lactose or isopropyl-β-D-thiogalactopyranoside (IPTG).
   4598..4675    -  promoter       lacI promoter: lacI
   4683..4962    -  CDS            TcR (fragment): tetracycline efflux protein; tet; confers resistance to tetracycline
   4984..5002    +  promoter       T7 promoter: promoter for bacteriophage T7 RNA polymerase
   5003..5027    +  protein_bind   lac operator: The lac repressor binds to the lac operator to inhibit transcription in E. coli. This inhibition can be relieved by adding lactose or isopropyl-β-D-thiogalactopyranoside (IPTG). lac repressor encoded by lacI
   5042..5064    +  RBS            RBS: efficient ribosome binding site from bacteriophage T7 gene 10 (Olins and Rangwala, 1989)
   5080..6180    +  CDS            MBP: maltose binding protein from E. coli; malE (mutated); This version of the gene does not encode a signal sequence, so MBP will remain in the cytosol.
   6252..6283    -  misc_feature   MCS (fragment): pBluescript multiple cloning site
   6345..6647    +  CDS            ccdB: CcdB, a bacterial toxin that poisons DNA gyrase; ccdB; Plasmids containing the ccdB gene cannot be propagated in standard E. coli strains.
   6667..6684    +  CDS            9xHis (fragment): 9xHis affinity tag
   6694..6743    +  CDS            SET1 (fragment): solubility-enhancement tag derived from T7 phage gene 10B
   6751..6798    +  terminator     T7 terminator: transcription terminator for bacteriophage T7 RNA polymerase
