[The description below was written by a language model from this plasmid's Addgene catalogue record and pLannotate feature annotations shown in this document.]
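Description:
pCoofy35 is an empty bacterial expression backbone of about 6.8 kb, derived from a Novagen pET vector via pCoofy4, and designed for parallel, ligation-independent cloning of open reading frames as N-terminal maltose-binding protein (MBP) fusions. It replicates in E. coli from a ColE1/pMB1-type origin accompanied by the bom region and the rop gene, which keeps copy number low, and it also carries an f1 phage origin. Selection is by kanamycin through an aminoglycoside phosphotransferase gene. Short tetracycline-resistance fragments and a partial bla promoter flagged in the annotation appear to be non-functional backbone remnants.

The expression cassette consists of a T7 promoter followed by a lac operator and the strong T7 gene 10 ribosome binding site. A plasmid-borne lacI gene supplies the repressor, so transcription depends on T7 RNA polymerase and can be induced with IPTG. This drives a signal-sequence-less MBP that remains cytosolic and serves as a solubility and affinity partner. Downstream of MBP sits a ccdB cassette, the modification that distinguishes this vector from its parent. CcdB poisons DNA gyrase, so the unmodified plasmid can only be maintained in a ccdB-tolerant strain. When an insert replaces the cassette, clones that retain the parental vector are killed in ordinary cloning strains, which gives essentially background-free selection.

A short histidine-tag fragment and a T7 gene 10-derived fragment are annotated after ccdB, ahead of the T7 terminator, but the record lists only MBP as a tag and does not say whether the His sequence is fused to the product. The two sequence records differ by a few bases in length but show the same feature layout.
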