Addgene plasmid #43985: pCoofy35
Purpose: (Empty Backbone)
Depositing lab: Sabine Suppmann. Depositing organization: Max Planck Institute of Biochemistry. Publication: A new method to customize protein expression vectors for fast, efficient and background free parallel cloning. Scholz J, Besir H, Strasser C, Suppmann S. BMC Biotechnol. 2013 Feb 14;13(1):12. 10.1186/1472-6750-13-12 PubMed 23410102.
Backbone
  Vector backbone: pET, pCoofy4
  Backbone manufacturer: Novagen
  Backbone size (bp): 6823
  Modifications to backbone: Insertion of Llp-ccdB
  Vector type: Bacterial Expression
  Promoter: T7
  Tag / fusion protein: MBP (N terminal on backbone)
Growth in bacteria
  Bacterial resistance: Kanamycin, 50 μg/mL
  Growth temperature: 37°C
  Growth strain: DB3.1
  Growth instructions: ccdB Survival cells are NOT suitable for the unmodified plasmid containing the ccdB gene. The plasmid is provided in the recommended DB3.1 strain.
  Copy number: Low Copy
Gene/Insert
  Cloning method: Ligation Independent Cloning
  Sequencing primers: 5′ ´5' GATGAAGCCCTGAAAGACG 3'; 3′ 5' GCTAGTTATTGCTCAGCGG 3'
Terms and licenses: Academic/Nonprofit Terms; Industry Terms: Not Available to Industry
Depositor comments: Test each preparation of the plasmid by transforming it into non-resistant cells (ex. DH5a) to ensure negative selection by ccdB kills all the transformed cells as expected.
How to cite: pCoofy35 was a gift from Sabine Suppmann (Addgene plasmid # 43985 ; http://n2t.net/addgene:43985 ; RRID:Addgene_43985)
