>Addgene plasmid #43985 | pCoofy35 | addgene partial sequence | sequence record 62751 | pBRrevBam 5'-GGTGATGTCGGCGATATAGG-3'
GCCGGCCACGATGCGTCCGGCGTAGAGGATCGAGATCTCGATCCCGCGAAATTAATACGACTCACTATAG
GGGAATTGTGAGCGGATAACAATTCCCCTCTAGAAATAATTTTGTTTAACTTTAAGAAGGAGATATACCA
TGAAACCCATGAAAATCGAAGAAGGTAAACTGGTAATCTGGATTAACGGCGATAAAGGCTATAACGGTCT
CGCTGAAGTCGGTAAGAAATTCGAGAAAGATACCGGAATTAAAGTCACCGTTGAGCATCCGGATAAACTG
GAAGAGAAATTCCCACAGGTTGCGGCAACTGGCGATGGCCCTGACATTATCTTCTGGGCACACGACCGCT
TTGGTGGCTACGCTCAATCTGGCCTGTTGGCTGAAATCACCCCGGACAAAGCGTTCCAGGACAAGCTGTA
TCCGTTTACCTGGGATGCCGTACGTTACAACGGCAAGCTGATTGCTTACCCGATCGCTGTTGAAGCGTTA
TCGCTGATTTATAACAAAGATCTGCTGCCGAACCCGCCAAAAACCTGGGAAGAGATCCCGGCGCTGGATA
AAGAACTGAAAGCGAAAGGTAAGAGCGCGCTGATGTTCAACCTGCAAGAACCGTACTTCACCTGGCCGCT
GATTGCTGCTGACGGGGGTTATGCGTTCAAGTATGAAAACGGCAAGTACGACATTAAAGACGTGGGCGTG
GATAACGCTGGCGCGAAAGCGGGTCTGACCTTCCTGGTTGACCTGATTAAAAACAAACACATGAATGCAG
ACACCGATTACTCCATCGCAGAAGCTGCCTTTAATAAAGGCGAAACAGCGATGACCATCAACGGCCCGTG
GGCATGGTCCAACATCGACACCAGCAAAGTGAATTATGGTGTAACGGTACTGCCGACCTTCAAGGGTCAA
CCATCCAAACCGTTCGTTGGCGTGCTGAGCGCAGGTATTAACGCC
